Addgene plasmid #219179: SFFV-LYL1-Brd 236
Purpose: Transcription factor LYL1 with a specific barcode assigned.
Depositing lab: Filipe Pereira. Depositing organization: Center for Neuroscience and Cell Biology, University of Coimbra. Publication: A combinatorial transcription factor screening platform for immune cell reprogramming. Kurochkin I, Altman AR, Caiado I, Pertiga-Cabral D, Halitzki E, Minaeva M, Zimmermannova O, Henriques-Oliveira L, Klein D, Nair M, Oliveira D, Cajal LR, Knittel R, Feick C, Ringner M, Martin M, Cirovic B, Pires CF, Rosa FF, Sitnicka E, Theis FJ, Pereira CF. Cell Syst. 2026 Jan 21;17(1):101457. doi: 10.1016/j.cels.2025.101457. Epub 2026 Jan 14. PubMed 41539305.
Backbone
  Vector backbone: SFFV-MCS
  Backbone size w/o insert (bp): 6638
  Vector type: Lentiviral
Growth in bacteria
  Bacterial resistance: Ampicillin, 100 μg/mL
  Growth temperature: 37°C
  Growth strain: NEB Stable
  Copy number: High Copy
Gene/Insert
  Gene/Insert name: LYL1
  Species: H. sapiens (human)
  Insert size (bp): 843
  Entrez Gene: LYL1 (a.k.a. bHLHa18)
  Promoter: The spleen focus-forming virus (SFFV) promoter
  Cloning method: Restriction Enzyme; 5′ cloning site Bsp119I (not destroyed); 3′ cloning site BstHI (not destroyed)
Terms and licenses: Academic/Nonprofit Terms; Industry Terms: Not Available to Industry
Depositor comments: Barcode sequence cloned into XbaI restriction site. Design of plasmid is as follows: SFFV-[TF sequence]-WPRE-[Barcode sequence].
How to cite: SFFV-LYL1-Brd 236 was a gift from Filipe Pereira (Addgene plasmid # 219179 ; http://n2t.net/addgene:219179 ; RRID:Addgene_219179)
