[The description below was written by a language model from this plasmid's Addgene catalogue record and pLannotate feature annotations shown in this document.]
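Description:
SFFV-LYL1-Brd 236 is a lentiviral expression plasmid built on the SFFV-MCS backbone, carrying the human transcription factor LYL1 (also known as bHLHa18) together with a construct-specific DNA barcode. In bacteria it is maintained through a high-copy ColE1/pUC-type origin and selected with ampicillin via the β-lactamase gene. An f1 origin, lac regulatory remnants and T7/T3 promoters are leftovers of the pBluescript-style cloning backbone.

The viral portion has a third-generation, self-inactivating layout. An RSV promoter drives a truncated HIV-1 5' LTR, so genomic RNA can be produced in packaging cells without Tat. It is followed by the Ψ packaging signal with a short gag fragment, the Rev response element for nuclear export of the unspliced genome, and the cPPT/CTS element, which aids nuclear import in target cells. The internal expression cassette uses the spleen focus-forming virus (SFFV) promoter, which is widely used for strong expression in haematopoietic cells, to transcribe the LYL1 coding sequence inserted between retained restriction sites in the multiple cloning site. A WPRE downstream enhances transcript stability and expression. According to the depositor, the barcode sits after the WPRE at an XbaI site, though it is not annotated in the feature table. The ΔU3 3' LTR inactivates LTR promoter activity after integration, and an SV40 polyadenylation signal and SV40 origin lie beyond it. No fluorescent reporter or mammalian selection marker is annotated.

The plasmid belongs to a barcoded transcription factor collection made for combinatorial screening in immune cell reprogramming. The barcode's position within the transcribed region upstream of the 3' LTR would allow the delivered factor to be identified in transduced cells.
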