Features (pLannotate 1.2.2; 29 found; start..end, strand, type, name):
     94..112     -  promoter       T7 promoter: promoter for bacteriophage T7 RNA polymerase
    120..275     +  CDS            lacZα (fragment): LacZα fragment of β-galactosidase; lacZ fragment
    280..708     +  rep_origin     f1 ori (sequence partly withheld): f1 bacteriophage origin of replication; arrow indicates direction of (+) strand synthesis
    761..865     +  promoter       AmpR promoter: bla
    866..1726    +  CDS            AmpR: β-lactamase; bla; confers resistance to ampicillin, carbenicillin, and related antibiotics
   1897..2485    +  rep_origin     ori: high-copy-number ColE1/pMB1/pBR322/pUC origin of replication
   2668..2760    +  CDS            lacI (fragment): lac repressor; lacI; The lac repressor binds to the lac operator to inhibit transcription in E. coli. This inhibition can be relieved by adding lactose or isopropyl-β-D-thiogalactopyranoside (IPTG).
   2773..2794    +  protein_bind   CAP binding site: CAP binding activates transcription in the presence of cAMP. E. coli catabolite activator protein
   2809..2839    +  promoter       lac promoter: promoter for the E. coli lac operon
   2847..2863    +  protein_bind   lac operator: The lac repressor binds to the lac operator to inhibit transcription in E. coli. This inhibition can be relieved by adding lactose or isopropyl-β-D-thiogalactopyranoside (IPTG). lac repressor encoded by lacI
   2908..2926    +  promoter       T3 promoter: promoter for bacteriophage T3 RNA polymerase
   2954..3180    +  promoter       RSV promoter: Rous sarcoma virus enhancer/promoter
   3181..3361    +  LTR            5' LTR (truncated): truncated 5' long terminal repeat (LTR) from HIV-1
   3408..3533    +  misc_feature   HIV-1 Ψ: packaging signal of human immunodeficiency virus type 1
   3517..3880    +  CDS            HIV-1 gag (fragment): gag protein from human immunodeficiency virus 1; gag
   4026..4259    +  misc_feature   RRE: The Rev response element (RRE) of HIV-1 allows for Rev-dependent mRNA export from the nucleus to the cytoplasm.
   4636..4736    +  CDS            Rev (fragment): human immunodeficiency virus 1 (HIV-1) Rev protein; rev; enhances nuclear export of unspliced and incompletely spliced viral mRNAs
   4755..4872    +  misc_feature   cPPT/CTS: central polypurine tract and central termination sequence of HIV-1
   4906..5307    +  promoter       SFFV promoter: spleen focus-forming virus long terminal repeat (LTR) promoter
   5317..5340    +  misc_feature   MCS (fragment): pBluescript multiple cloning site
   5365..6204    +  CDS            LYL1: LYL1_HUMAN - Also known as BHLHA18. Experimental evidence at protein level: Swiss-Prot protein existence level 1. From Homo sapiens (Human).
   6215..6240    +  misc_feature   MCS (fragment): pBluescript multiple cloning site
   6240..6299    +  CDS            S (fragment): HBSAG_WHV6 - Experimental evidence at transcript level: Swiss-Prot protein existence level 2. The middle envelope protein plays an important role in the budding of the virion. It is involved in the induction of budding in a nucleocapsid independent way. In this process the majority of envelope proteins bud to form subviral lipoprotein particles of 22 nm of diameter that do not contain a nucleocapsid (By similarity). From Woodchuck hepatitis B virus (isolate w64/pWS23) (WHV).
   6431..6834    +  misc_feature   WPRE: woodchuck hepatitis virus posttranscriptional regulatory element
   6892..6951    +  CDS            nef (fragment): NEF_HV1Z2 - Experimental evidence at protein level: Swiss-Prot protein existence level 1. Extracellular Nef protein targets CD4(+) T-lymphocytes for apoptosis by interacting with CXCR4 surface receptors. From Human immunodeficiency virus type 1 group M subtype D (isolate Z2/CDC-Z34) (HIV-1).
   6953..7186    +  LTR            3' LTR (ΔU3): self-inactivating 3' long terminal repeat (LTR) from HIV-1
   7258..7379    +  polyA_signal   SV40 poly(A) signal: SV40 polyadenylation signal
   7398..7419    +  rep_origin     SV40 ori (fragment): SV40 origin of replication
   7419..73      +  rep_origin     SV40 ori (across the origin): SV40 origin of replication
>Addgene plasmid #219179 | SFFV-LYL1-Brd 236 | addgene full sequence | sequence record 448962 | Addgene NGS Result
ATTTATGCAGAGGCCGAGGCCGCCTCGGCCTCTGAGCTATTCCAGAAGTAGTGAGGAGGCTTTTTTGGAG
GCCTAGGGACGTACCCAATTCGCCCTATAGTGAGTCGTATTACGCGCGCTCACTGGCCGTCGTTTTACAA
CGTCGTGACTGGGAAAACCCTGGCGTTACCCAACTTAATCGCCTTGCAGCACATCCCCCTTTCGCCAGCT
GGCGTAATAGCGAAGAGGCCCGCACCGATCGCCCTTCCCAACAGTTGCGCAGCCTGAATGGCGAATGGG
[124 nt withheld, positions 280-403]
C
[91 nt withheld, positions 405-495]
A
[49 nt withheld, positions 497-545]
CCTTTGACGTTGGAGTCCACGTTCTTT
[37 nt withheld, positions 573-609]
ACCCTATCTCGGTCTATTCTTTTGATTTATAAGGGATTTTGCCGATTTCGGCCTATTGGTTAAAAAATGA
GCTGATTTAACAAAAATTTAACGCGAATTTTAACAAAATATTAACGCTTACAATTTAGGTGGCACTTTTC
GGGGAAATGTGCGCGGAACCCCTATTTGTTTATTTTTCTAAATACATTCAAATATGTATCCGCTCATGAG
ACAATAACCCTGATAAATGCTTCAATAATATTGAAAAAGGAAGAGTATGAGTATTCAACATTTCCGTGTC
GCCCTTATTCCCTTTTTTGCGGCATTTTGCCTTCCTGTTTTTGCTCACCCAGAAACGCTGGTGAAAGTAA
AAGATGCTGAAGATCAGTTGGGTGCACGAGTGGGTTACATCGAACTGGATCTCAACAGCGGTAAGATCCT
TGAGAGTTTTCGCCCCGAAGAACGTTTTCCAATGATGAGCACTTTTAAAGTTCTGCTATGTGGCGCGGTA
TTATCCCGTATTGACGCCGGGCAAGAGCAACTCGGTCGCCGCATACACTATTCTCAGAATGACTTGGTTG
AGTACTCACCAGTCACAGAAAAGCATCTTACGGATGGCATGACAGTAAGAGAATTATGCAGTGCTGCCAT
AACCATGAGTGATAACACTGCGGCCAACTTACTTCTGACAACGATCGGAGGACCGAAGGAGCTAACCGCT
TTTTTGCACAACATGGGGGATCATGTAACTCGCCTTGATCGTTGGGAACCGGAGCTGAATGAAGCCATAC
CAAACGACGAGCGTGACACCACGATGCCTGTAGCAATGGCAACAACGTTGCGCAAACTATTAACTGGCGA
ACTACTTACTCTAGCTTCCCGGCAACAATTAATAGACTGGATGGAGGCGGATAAAGTTGCAGGACCACTT
CTGCGCTCGGCCCTTCCGGCTGGCTGGTTTATTGCTGATAAATCTGGAGCCGGTGAGCGTGGGTCTCGCG
GTATCATTGCAGCACTGGGGCCAGATGGTAAGCCCTCCCGTATCGTAGTTATCTACACGACGGGGAGTCA
GGCAACTATGGATGAACGAAATAGACAGATCGCTGAGATAGGTGCCTCACTGATTAAGCATTGGTAACTG
TCAGACCAAGTTTACTCATATATACTTTAGATTGATTTAAAACTTCATTTTTAATTTAAAAGGATCTAGG
TGAAGATCCTTTTTGATAATCTCATGACCAAAATCCCTTAACGTGAGTTTTCGTTCCACTGAGCGTCAGA
CCCCGTAGAAAAGATCAAAGGATCTTCTTGAGATCCTTTTTTTCTGCGCGTAATCTGCTGCTTGCAAACA
AAAAAACCACCGCTACCAGCGGTGGTTTGTTTGCCGGATCAAGAGCTACCAACTCTTTTTCCGAAGGTAA
CTGGCTTCAGCAGAGCGCAGATACCAAATACTGTTCTTCTAGTGTAGCCGTAGTTAGGCCACCACTTCAA
GAACTCTGTAGCACCGCCTACATACCTCGCTCTGCTAATCCTGTTACCAGTGGCTGCTGCCAGTGGCGAT
AAGTCGTGTCTTACCGGGTTGGACTCAAGACGATAGTTACCGGATAAGGCGCAGCGGTCGGGCTGAACGG
GGGGTTCGTGCACACAGCCCAGCTTGGAGCGAACGACCTACACCGAACTGAGATACCTACAGCGTGAGCT
ATGAGAAAGCGCCACGCTTCCCGAAGGGAGAAAGGCGGACAGGTATCCGGTAAGCGGCAGGGTCGGAACA
GGAGAGCGCACGAGGGAGCTTCCAGGGGGAAACGCCTGGTATCTTTATAGTCCTGTCGGGTTTCGCCACC
TCTGACTTGAGCGTCGATTTTTGTGATGCTCGTCAGGGGGGCGGAGCCTATGGAAAAACGCCAGCAACGC
GGCCTTTTTACGGTTCCTGGCCTTTTGCTGGCCTTTTGCTCACATGTTCTTTCCTGCGTTATCCCCTGAT
TCTGTGGATAACCGTATTACCGCCTTTGAGTGAGCTGATACCGCTCGCCGCAGCCGAACGACCGAGCGCA
GCGAGTCAGTGAGCGAGGAAGCGGAAGAGCGCCCAATACGCAAACCGCCTCTCCCCGCGCGTTGGCCGAT
TCATTAATGCAGCTGGCACGACAGGTTTCCCGACTGGAAAGCGGGCAGTGAGCGCAACGCAATTAATGTG
AGTTAGCTCACTCATTAGGCACCCCAGGCTTTACACTTTATGCTTCCGGCTCGTATGTTGTGTGGAATTG
TGAGCGGATAACAATTTCACACAGGAAACAGCTATGACCATGATTACGCCAAGCGCGCAATTAACCCTCA
CTAAAGGGAACAAAAGCTGGAGCTGCAAGCTTAATGTAGTCTTATGCAATACTCTTGTAGTCTTGCAACA
TGGTAACGATGAGTTAGCAACATGCCTTACAAGGAGAGAAAAAGCACCGTGCATGCCGATTGGTGGAAGT
AAGGTGGTACGATCGTGCCTTATTAGGAAGGCAACAGACGGGTCTGACATGGATTGGACGAACCACTGAA
TTGCCGCATTGCAGAGATATTGTATTTAAGTGCCTAGCTCGATACATAAACGGGTCTCTCTGGTTAGACC
AGATCTGAGCCTGGGAGCTCTCTGGCTAACTAGGGAACCCACTGCTTAAGCCTCAATAAAGCTTGCCTTG
AGTGCTTCAAGTAGTGTGTGCCCGTCTGTTGTGTGACTCTGGTAACTAGAGATCCCTCAGACCCTTTTAG
TCAGTGTGGAAAATCTCTAGCAGTGGCGCCCGAACAGGGACTTGAAAGCGAAAGGGAAACCAGAGGAGCT
CTCTCGACGCAGGACTCGGCTTGCTGAAGCGCGCACGGCAAGAGGCGAGGGGCGGCGACTGGTGAGTACG
CCAAAAATTTTGACTAGCGGAGGCTAGAAGGAGAGAGATGGGTGCGAGAGCGTCAGTATTAAGCGGGGGA
GAATTAGATCGCGATGGGAAAAAATTCGGTTAAGGCCAGGGGGAAAGAAAAAATATAAATTAAAACATAT
AGTATGGGCAAGCAGGGAGCTAGAACGATTCGCAGTTAATCCTGGCCTGTTAGAAACATCAGAAGGCTGT
AGACAAATACTGGGACAGCTACAACCATCCCTTCAGACAGGATCAGAAGAACTTAGATCATTATATAATA
CAGTAGCAACCCTCTATTGTGTGCATCAAAGGATAGAGATAAAAGACACCAAGGAAGCTTTAGACAAGAT
AGAGGAAGAGCAAAACAAAAGTAAGACCACCGCACAGCAAGCGGCCGCTGATCTTCAGACCTGGAGGAGG
AGATATGAGGGACAATTGGAGAAGTGAATTATATAAATATAAAGTAGTAAAAATTGAACCATTAGGAGTA
GCACCCACCAAGGCAAAGAGAAGAGTGGTGCAGAGAGAAAAAAGAGCAGTGGGAATAGGAGCTTTGTTCC
TTGGGTTCTTGGGAGCAGCAGGAAGCACTATGGGCGCAGCGTCAATGACGCTGACGGTACAGGCCAGACA
ATTATTGTCTGGTATAGTGCAGCAGCAGAACAATTTGCTGAGGGCTATTGAGGCGCAACAGCATCTGTTG
CAACTCACAGTCTGGGGCATCAAGCAGCTCCAGGCAAGAATCCTGGCTGTGGAAAGATACCTAAAGGATC
AACAGCTCCTGGGGATTTGGGGTTGCTCTGGAAAACTCATTTGCACCACTGCTGTGCCTTGGAATGCTAG
TTGGAGTAATAAATCTCTGGAACAGATTTGGAATCACACGACCTGGATGGAGTGGGACAGAGAAATTAAC
AATTACACAAGCTTAATACACTCCTTAATTGAAGAATCGCAAAACCAGCAAGAAAAGAATGAACAAGAAT
TATTGGAATTAGATAAATGGGCAAGTTTGTGGAATTGGTTTAACATAACAAATTGGCTGTGGTATATAAA
ATTATTCATAATGATAGTAGGAGGCTTGGTAGGTTTAAGAATAGTTTTTGCTGTACTTTCTATAGTGAAT
AGAGTTAGGCAGGGATATTCACCATTATCGTTTCAGACCCACCTCCCAACCCCGAGGGGACCCGACAGGC
CCGAAGGAATAGAAGAAGAAGGTGGAGAGAGAGACAGAGACAGATCCATTCGATTAGTGAACGGATCTCG
ACGGTATCGGTTAACTTTTAAAAGAAAAGGGGGGATTGGGGGGTACAGTGCAGGGGAAAGAATAGTAGAC
ATAATAGCAACAGACATACAAACTAAAGAATTACAAAAACAAATTACAAAAATTCAAAATTTTATCGATC
ACGAGACTAGCCTCGAGCTGGCTGCAGTAACGCCATTTTGCAAGGCATGGAAAAATACCAAACCAAGAAT
AGAGAAGTTCAGATCAAGGGCGGGTACATGAAAATAGCTAACGTTGGGCCAAACAGGATATCTGCGGTGA
GCAGTTTCGGCCCCGGCCCGGGGCCAAGAACAGATGGTCACCGCAGTTTCGGCCCCGGCCCGAGGCCAAG
AACAGATGGTCCCCAGATATGGCCCAACCCTCAGCAGTTTCTTAAGACCCATCAGATGTTTCCAGGCTCC
CCCAAGGACCTGAAATGACCCTGCGCCTTATTTGAATTAACCAATCAGCCTGCTTCTCGCTTCTGTTCGC
GCGCTTCTGCTTCCCGAGCTCTATAAAAGAGCTCACAACCCCTCACTCGGCGCGCCAGTCCTCCGACAGA
CTGAGTCGGCCGGTCGAATCAAGCTTATCGATACCGTCGACGGATCCGCTAGCCCGCGGTTCGAAATGTG
CCCGCCTCAGGCACAGGCAGAGGTGGGCCCCACCATGACTGAGAAGGCAGAGATGGTGTGTGCCCCCAGC
CCAGCGCCTGCCCCACCCCCTAAGCCTGCCTCGCCTGGGCCCCCGCAGGTGGAGGAGGTGGGCCACCGAG
GAGGCTCCTCGCCCCCCAGGCTGCCACCTGGTGTACCAGTGATCAGCCTGGGCCACAGCAGGCCCCCAGG
GGTAGCCATGCCCACCACAGAGCTGGGCACTCTGCGGCCCCCGCTGCTGCAACTCTCCACCCTGGGAACT
GCCCCGCCCACTTTGGCCCTGCACTACCACCCTCACCCCTTCCTCAACAGTGTCTACATTGGGCCAGCAG
GACCTTTTAGCATCTTCCCTAGCAGCCGGTTGAAGCGGAGACCAAGCCACTGTGAGCTGGACCTGGCTGA
GGGGCACCAGCCCCAGAAGGTGGCCCGGCGCGTGTTCACCAACAGCCGGGAGCGCTGGCGGCAGCAGAAC
GTTAACGGCGCCTTCGCCGAGCTGAGGAAGCTGCTGCCGACGCACCCGCCCGACCGGAAGCTGAGCAAGA
ACGAGGTGCTCCGCCTAGCCATGAAGTACATCGGCTTCCTGGTGCGGCTGCTGCGCGACCAAGCCGCAGC
TCTGGCCGCAGGCCCCACCCCTCCCGGGCCTCGCAAACGGCCGGTGCACCGGGTCCCAGACGACGGCGCC
CGCCGGGGATCCGGACGCAGGGCCGAGGCGGCAGCGCGCTCGCAGCCCGCGCCCCCGGCCGACCCCGACG
GCAGCCCCGGTGGAGCGGCCCGGCCCATCAAGATGGAGCAAACCGCTTTGAGCCCAGAGGTGCGGTGAAC
CGGTCGGATCCCCCGGGCTGCAGGAATTCGAGCATCTTACCGCCATTTATTCCCATATTTGTTCTGTTTT
TCTTGATTTGGGTATACATTTAAATGTTAATAAAACAAAATGGTGGGGCAATCATTTACATTTTTAGGGA
TATGTAATTACTAGTTCAGGTGTATTGCCACAAGACAAACATGTTAAGAAACTTTCCCGTTATTTACGCT
CTGTTCCTGTTAATCAACCTCTGGATTACAAAATTTGTGAAAGATTGACTGATATTCTTAACTATGTTGC
TCCTTTTACGCTGTGTGGATATGCTGCTTTAATGCCTCTGTATCATGCTATTGCTTCCCGTACGGCTTTC
GTTTTCTCCTCCTTGTATAAATCCTGGTTGCTGTCTCTTTATGAGGAGTTGTGGCCCGTTGTCCGTCAAC
GTGGCGTGGTGTGCTCTGTGTTTGCTGACGCAACCCCCACTGGCTGGGGCATTGCCACCACCTGTCAACT
CCTTTCTGGGACTTTCGCTTTCCCCCTCCCGATCGCCACGGCAGAACTCATCGCCGCCTGCCTTGCCCGC
TGCTGGACAGGGGCTAGGTTGCTGGGCACTGATAATTCCGTGGTGTTGTCGGGGAAGCTGACGTCCTTTG
CAATTCGATATCAAGCTGTACCTTCTAGATGTACATATGGAATAGCGCTTCTAGACCAATGACTTACAAG
GCAGCTGTAGATCTTAGCCACTTTTTAAAAGAAAAGGGGGGACTGGAAGGGCTAATTCACTCCCAACGAA
GACAAGATCTGCTTTTTGCTTGTACTGGGTCTCTCTGGTTAGACCAGATCTGAGCCTGGGAGCTCTCTGG
CTAACTAGGGAACCCACTGCTTAAGCCTCAATAAAGCTTGCCTTGAGTGCTTCAAGTAGTGTGTGCCCGT
CTGTTGTGTGACTCTGGTAACTAGAGATCCCTCAGACCCTTTTAGTCAGTGTGGAAAATCTCTAGCAGTA
GTAGTTCATGTCATCTTATTATTCAGTATTTATAACTTGCAAAGAAATGAATATCAGAGAGTGAGAGGAA
CTTGTTTATTGCAGCTTATAATGGTTACAAATAAAGCAATAGCATCACAAATTTCACAAATAAAGCATTT
TTTTCACTGCATTCTAGTTGTGGTTTGTCCAAACTCATCAATGTATCTTATCATGTCTGGCTCTAGCTAT
CCCGCCCCTAACTCCGCCCATCCCGCCCCTAACTCCGCCCAGTTCCGCCCATTCTCCGCCCCATGGCTGA
CTAATTTTTTTT
