>Addgene plasmid #219179 | SFFV-LYL1-Brd 236 | depositor partial sequence | sequence record 428017 | TF ORF
ATGTGCCCGCCTCAGGCACAGGCAGAGGTGGGCCCCACCATGACTGAGAAGGCAGAGATGGTGTGTGCCC
CCAGCCCAGCGCCTGCCCCACCCCCTAAGCCTGCCTCGCCTGGGCCCCCGCAGGTGGAGGAGGTGGGCCA
CCGAGGAGGCTCCTCGCCCCCCAGGCTGCCACCTGGTGTACCAGTGATCAGCCTGGGCCACAGCAGGCCC
CCAGGGGTAGCCATGCCCACCACAGAGCTGGGCACTCTGCGGCCCCCGCTGCTGCAACTCTCCACCCTGG
GAACTGCCCCGCCCACTTTGGCCCTGCACTACCACCCTCACCCCTTCCTCAACAGTGTCTACATTGGGCC
AGCAGGACCTTTTAGCATCTTCCCTAGCAGCCGGTTGAAGCGGAGACCAAGCCACTGTGAGCTGGACCTG
GCTGAGGGGCACCAGCCCCAGAAGGTGGCCCGGCGCGTGTTCACCAACAGCCGGGAGCGCTGGCGGCAGC
AGAACGTTAACGGCGCCTTCGCCGAGCTGAGGAAGCTGCTGCCGACGCACCCGCCCGACCGGAAGCTGAG
CAAGAACGAGGTGCTCCGCCTAGCCATGAAGTACATCGGCTTCCTGGTGCGGCTGCTGCGCGACCAAGCC
GCAGCTCTGGCCGCAGGCCCCACCCCTCCCGGGCCTCGCAAACGGCCGGTGCACCGGGTCCCAGACGACG
GCGCCCGCCGGGGATCCGGACGCAGGGCCGAGGCGGCAGCGCGCTCGCAGCCCGCGCCCCCGGCCGACCC
CGACGGCAGCCCCGGTGGAGCGGCCCGGCCCATCAAGATGGAGCAAACCGCTTTGAGCCCAGAGGTGCGG
TGA
