>Addgene plasmid #219179 | SFFV-LYL1-Brd 236 | depositor partial sequence | sequence record 428018 | Barcode sequence
TGTACATATGGAATAGCGCT
